>Addgene plasmid #177828 | pMax_mOrange_A215C | addgene full sequence | sequence record 348949 | Addgene NGS Result
GGCATTGATTATTGACTAGTTATTAATAGTAATCAATTACGGGGTCATTAGTTCATAGCCCATATATGGA
GTTCCGCGTTACATAACTTACGGTAAATGGCCTGCCTGGCTGACCGCCCAACGACCCCCGCCCATTGACG
TCAATAATGACGTATGTTCCCATAGTAACGCCAATAGGGACTTTCCATTGACGTCAATGGGTGGAGTATT
TACGGTAAACTGCCCACTTGGCAGTACATCAAGTGTATCATATGCCAAGTCCGCCCCCTATTGACGTCAA
TGACGGTAAATGGCCCGCCTGGCATTATGCCCAGTACATGACCTTACGGGACTTTCCTACTTGGCAGTAC
ATCTACGTATTAGTCATCGCTATTACCATGGTGATGCGGTTTTGGCAGTACACCAATGGGCGTGGATAGC
GGTTTGACTCACGGGGATTTCCAAGTCTCCACCCCATTGACGTCAATGGGAGTTTGTTTTGGCACCAAAA
TCAACGGGACTTTCCAAAATGTCGTAATAACCCCGCCCCGTTGACGCAAATGGGCGGTAGGCGTGTACGG
TGGGAGGTCTATATAAGCAGAGGTCGTTTAGTGAACCGTCAGATCACTAGTAGCTTTATTGCGGTAGTTT
ATCACAGTTAAATTGCTAACGCAGTCAGTGCTCGACTGATCACAGGTAAGTATCAAGGTTACAAGACAGG
TTTAAGGAGGCCAATAGAAACTGGGCTTGTCGAGACAGAGAAGATTCTTGCGTTTCTGATAGGCACCTAT
TGGTCTTACTGACATCCACTTTGCCTTTCTCTCCACAGGGGTACCGCTAGCGCTGCCACCATGGTGAGCA
AGGGCGAGGAGAATAACATGGCCATCATCAAGGAGTTCATGCGCTTCAAGGTGCGCATGGAGGGCTCCGT
GAACGGCCACGAGTTCGAGATCGAGGGCGAGGGCGAGGGCCGCCCCTACGAGGGCTTTCAGACCGCTAAG
CTGAAGGTGACCAAGGGTGGCCCCCTGCCCTTCGCCTGGGACATCCTGTCCCCTCAGTTCACCTCCGGCT
CCAAGGCCTACGTGAAGCACCCCGCCGACATCCCCGACTACTTCAAGCTGTCCTTCCCCGAGGGCTTCAA
GTGGGAGCGCGTGATGAACTTCGAGGACGGCGGCGTGGTGACCGTGACCCAGGACTCCTCCCTGCAGGAC
GGCGAGTTCATCTACAAGGTGAAGCTGCGCGGCACCAACTTCCCCTCCGACGGCCCCGTAATGCAGAAGA
AGACCATGGGCTGGGAGGCCTCCTCCGAGCGGATGTACCCCGAGGACGGCGCCCTGAAGGGCGAGATCAA
GATGAGGCTGAAGCTGAAGGACGGCGGCCACTACACCTCCGAGGTCAAGACCACCTACAAGGCCAAGAAG
CCCGTGCAGCTGCCCGGCGCCTACATCGTCGGCATCAAGTTGGACATCACCTCCCACAACGAGGACTACA
CCATCGTGGAACAGTACGAACGCGCCGAGGGCCGCCACTCCACCGGCGGCATGGACGAGCTGTACAAGTA
GAAGCTTGAGCTCGATGAGTTTGGACAAACCACAACTAGAATGCAGTGAAAAAAATGCTTTATTTGTGAA
ATTTGTGATGCTATTGCTTTATTTGTAACCATTATAAGCTGCAATAAACAAGTTAACAACAACAATTGCA
TTCATTTTATGTTTCAGGTTCAGGGGGAGGTGTGGGAGGTTTTTTAAAGCAAGTAAAACCTCTACAAATG
TGGTACTTAAGAGGGGGAGACCAAAGGGCGAGACGTTAAGGCCTCACGTGACATGTGAGCAAAAGGCCAG
CAAAAGGCCAGGAACCGTAAAAAGGCCGCGTTGCTGGCGTTTTTCCATAGGCTCCGCCCCCCTGACGAGC
ATCACAAAAATCGACGCTCAAGTCAGAGGTGGCGAAACCCGACAGGACTATAAAGATACCAGGCGTTTCC
CCCTGGAAGCTCCCTCGTGCGCTCTCCTGTTCCGACCCTGCCGCTTACGGGATACCTGTCCGCCTTTCTC
CCTTCGGGAAGCGTGGCGCTTTCTCATAGCTCACGCTGTAGGTATCTCAGTTCGGTGTAGGTCGTTCGCT
CCAAGCTGGGCTGTGTGCACGAACCCCCCGTTCAGCCCGACCGCTGCGCCTTATCCGGTAACTATCGTCT
TGAGTCCAACCCGGTAAGACACGACTTATCGCCACTGGCAGCAGCCACTGGTAACAGGATTAGCAGAGCG
AGGTATGTAGGCGGTGCTACAGAGTTCTTGAAGTGGTGGCCTAACTACGGCTACACTAGAAGAACAGTAT
TTGGTATCTGCGCTCTGCTGAAGCCAGTTACCTTCGGAAAAAGAGTTGGTAGCTCTTGATCCGGCAAACA
AACCACCGCTGGTAGCGGTGGTTTTTTTGTTTGCAAGCAGCAGATTACGCGCAGAAAAAAAGGATCTCAA
GAAGATCCTTTGATCTTTTCTACGGGGTCTGACGCTCAGTGGAACGAAAACTCACGTTAAGGGATTTTGG
TCATGCCGTCTCAGAAGAACTCGTCAAGAAGGCGATAGAAGGCGATGCGCTGCGAATCGGGAGCGGCGAT
ACCGTAAAGCACGAGGAAGCGGTCAGCCCATTCGCCGCCAAGCTCTTCAGCAATATCACGGGTAGCCAAC
GCTATGTCCTGATAGCGGTCCGCCACACCCAGCCGGCCACAGTCGATGAATCCAGAAAAGCGGCCATTTT
CCACCATGATATTCGGCAAGCAGGCATCGCCATGGGTCACGACGAGATCCTCGCCGTCGGGCATGCTCGC
CTTGAGCCTGGCGAACAGTTCGGCTGGCGCGAGCCCCTGATGCTCTTCGTCCAGATCATCCTGATCGACA
AGACCGGCTTCCATCCGAGTACGTGCTCTCTCGATGCGATGTTTCGCTTGGTGGTCGAATGGGCAGGTAG
CCGGATCAAGCGTATGCAGCCGCCGCATTGCATCAGCCATGATGGATACTTTCTCGGCAGGAGCAAGGTG
AGATGACAGGAGATCCTGCCCCGGCACTTCGCCCAATAGCAGCCAGTCCCTTCCCGCTTCAGTGACAACG
TCGAGTACAGCTGCGCAAGGAACGCCCGTCGTGGCCAGCCACGATAGCCGCGCTGCCTCGTCTTGCAGTT
CATTCAGGGCACCGGACAGGTCGGTCTTGACAAAAAGAACCGGGCGCCCCTGCGCTGACAGCCGGAACAC
GGCGGCATCAGAGCAGCCGATTGTCTGTTGTGCCCAGTCATAGCCGAATAGCCTCTCCACCCAAGCGGCC
GGAGAACCTGCGTGCAATCCATCTTGTTCAATCATAATATTATTGAAGCATTTATCAGGGTTCGTCTCGT
CCCGGTCTCCTCCCATGCATGTCAATATTGGCCATTAGCCATATTATTCATTGGTTATATAGCATAAATC
AATATTGGCTATTGGCCATTGCATACGTTGTATCTATATCATAATATGTACATTTATATTGGCTCATGTC
CAATATGACCGCCATGTT
Features (pLannotate 1.2.2; 9 found; start..end, strand, type, name):
      3..380     +  enhancer       CMV enhancer: human cytomegalovirus immediate early enhancer
    382..581     +  promoter       CMV promoter: human cytomegalovirus (CMV) immediate early promoter
    676..808     +  intron         chimeric intron: chimera between introns from human β-globin and immunoglobulin heavy chain genes
    831..1541    +  CDS            mOrange: orange monomeric derivative of DsRed fluorescent protein (Shanet et al., 2004) mammalian codon-optimized
   1583..1664    -  polyA_signal   SV40 poly(A) signal: SV40 polyadenylation signal
   1687..1755    -  CDS            large T antigen (fragment): large T antigen from SV40 (simian virus 40)
   1862..2450    -  rep_origin     ori: high-copy-number ColE1/pMB1/pBR322/pUC origin of replication
   2531..3325    -  CDS            NeoR/KanR: aminoglycoside phosphotransferase from Tn5; aph(3')-II (or nptII); confers resistance to neomycin, kanamycin, and G418 (Geneticin®)
   3326..3352    -  promoter       AmpR promoter (fragment): bla
