[The description below was written by a language model from this plasmid's Addgene catalogue record and pLannotate feature annotations shown in this document.]
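Description:
pMax_mOrange_A215C is a compact (about 3.5 kb) mammalian expression plasmid built on the pMax backbone that carries a point-mutated version of the orange fluorescent protein mOrange. It is propagated in E. coli as a high-copy plasmid through a ColE1/pUC-type origin of replication. Selection is with kanamycin, conferred by the Tn5 aminoglycoside phosphotransferase (NeoR/KanR) gene, which sits next to a short fragment of the bla (AmpR) promoter. The annotation shows no dedicated eukaryotic promoter upstream of this marker, so the record supports its use for bacterial selection only.

The expression cassette uses the human cytomegalovirus immediate-early enhancer and promoter, followed by a chimeric β-globin/immunoglobulin heavy chain intron, an element commonly included to improve transcript processing and expression. Next comes the 711 bp mammalian codon-optimised mOrange coding sequence, terminated by an SV40 polyadenylation signal. The short large T antigen fragment annotated nearby most likely belongs to that SV40 region rather than being a functional payload.

The insert carries the nucleotide substitution A215C. According to the record, this change was introduced so that a site-specific 8-oxo-G:C lesion can be created in the reporter. The plasmid thus serves as the parent sequence for a fluorescence-based host cell reactivation assay of OGG1 activity, in which the lesion-bearing reporter is introduced into mammalian cells and the fluorescence output is used to measure the cells' repair capacity. The associated publication title points to transcriptional mutagenesis as a readout principle and to multiplexing with other reporters. The record does not state the amino-acid consequence of A215C or its effect on fluorescence.
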