Addgene plasmid #177828: pMax_mOrange_A215C
Purpose: Site-specific mutagenesis of mOrange for the purposes of creating a site-specific 8-oxo-G:C lesion for the purposes of measuring OGG1 activity via Host Cell Reactivation (HCR).
Depositing lab: Zachary Nagel & Leona Samson. Depositing organization: Massachusetts Institute of Technology. Publication: Multiplexed DNA repair assays for multiple lesions and multiple doses via transcription inhibition and transcriptional mutagenesis. Nagel ZD, Margulies CM, Chaim IA, McRee SK, Mazzucato P, Ahmad A, Abo RP, Butty VL, Forget AL, Samson LD. Proc Natl Acad Sci U S A. 2014 May 6;111(18):E1823-32. doi: 10.1073/pnas.1401182111. Epub 2014 Apr 22. PubMed 24757057.
Backbone
  Vector backbone: pMax
  Vector type: Mammalian Expression
Growth in bacteria
  Bacterial resistance: Kanamycin, 50 μg/mL
  Growth temperature: 37°C
  Growth strain: DH5alpha
  Copy number: High Copy
Gene/Insert
  Gene/Insert name: mOrange_A215C
  Species: Synthetic
  Insert size (bp): 711
  Mutation: A215C
  Promoter: CMV
  Cloning method: Ligation Independent Cloning
  Sequencing primers: 5′ CGCAAATGGGCGGTAGGCGTG; 3′ GCAATAGCATCACAAATTTCACA
Terms and licenses: Academic/Nonprofit Terms; Industry Terms: Not Available to Industry
Depositor comments: For more information, see Chaim et al. 2017 PNAS (doi: 10.1073/pnas.1712032114) and Piett, Pecen et al. 2021 Nat Protoc. (doi: 10.1038/s41596-021-00577-3).
How to cite: pMax_mOrange_A215C was a gift from Zachary Nagel & Leona Samson (Addgene plasmid # 177828 ; http://n2t.net/addgene:177828 ; RRID:Addgene_177828)
